Addgene plasmid #229755: pTYB1-MBD2∆C pc4792
Purpose: Bacterial expression plasmid of MBD2∆C lacking the C-terminus (a 236-414). C-terminal tagged to intein.
Depositing lab: Cristina Cardoso. Depositing organization: Technische Universitaet Darmstadt. Publication: Heterochromatome wide analyses reveal MBD2 as a phase separation scaffold for heterochromatin compartmentalization and composition. Zhang H, Ugur E, Hake C, Romero H, Arroyo M, Mahmoud M, Lermyte F, Leonhardt H, Cardoso MC. Nucleic Acids Res. 2025 Nov 26;53(22):gkaf1380. doi: 10.1093/nar/gkaf1380. PubMed 41416523.
Backbone
  Vector backbone: pTYB1
  Backbone manufacturer: NEB
  Total vector size (bp): 8155
  Vector type: Bacterial Expression
Growth in bacteria
  Bacterial resistance: Ampicillin, 100 μg/mL
  Growth temperature: 37°C
  Growth strain: DH5alpha
  Copy number: Unknown
Gene/Insert
  Gene/Insert name: MBD2
  Species: M. musculus (mouse)
  Insert size (bp): 705
  Mutation: MBD2 lacking the C-terminus (a 236-414)
  Entrez Gene: Mbd2 (a.k.a. MBD2a)
  Promoter: T7
  Tag / fusion protein: Intein (C terminal on insert)
  Cloning method: Other
  Sequencing primers: 5′ TAATACGACTCACTATAGGG
Terms and licenses: Academic/Nonprofit Terms; Industry Terms: Not Available to Industry
How to cite: pTYB1-MBD2∆C pc4792 was a gift from Cristina Cardoso (Addgene plasmid # 229755 ; http://n2t.net/addgene:229755 ; RRID:Addgene_229755)
