[The description below was written by a language model from this plasmid's Addgene catalogue record and pLannotate feature annotations shown in this document.]
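Description:
pTYB1-MBD2∆C pc4792 is an 8,155 bp bacterial expression plasmid built on the pTYB1 backbone, a vector designed for intein-mediated protein purification in E. coli. It replicates from a ColE1/pMB1-type origin accompanied by the rop gene, which moderates copy number, and is selected with ampicillin through the β-lactamase (AmpR) cassette. An M13 phage origin is also present, along with backbone remnants such as a bom fragment, short tetracycline-resistance fragments and a partial mbeC sequence, none of which are functional parts of the expression unit.

The payload is a 705 bp fragment of mouse Mbd2, encoding the methyl-CpG-binding protein MBD2 truncated so that its C-terminal portion (residues 236–414) is absent. The automated annotation labels this region by similarity to human MBD2, but the catalogue entry gives the species as mouse. Expression is driven by a T7 promoter with an adjacent lac operator and the T7 gene 10 ribosome binding site. The plasmid-borne lacI gene supplies repressor, so transcription is IPTG-inducible in hosts that provide T7 RNA polymerase. A series of rrnB T1 terminators upstream shields the cassette from read-through, and a T7 terminator closes it.

The MBD2∆C coding sequence is fused at its C-terminus to the Saccharomyces cerevisiae VMA1 intein followed by a chitin binding domain. This arrangement lets the fusion be captured on chitin resin, after which thiol-induced intein cleavage releases the target protein without an affinity tag. The construct serves to produce recombinant truncated MBD2, and the associated study concerns MBD2 as a phase separation scaffold in heterochromatin.
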