Features (pLannotate 1.2.2; 26 found; start..end, strand, type, name):
      1..589     +  rep_origin     ori: high-copy-number ColE1/pMB1/pBR322/pUC origin of replication
    766..856     -  misc_feature   bom (fragment): basis of mobility region from pBR322
    958..1149    -  CDS            rop: Rop protein, which maintains plasmids at low copy number; rop
   1190..1300    +  CDS            mbeC (fragment): MBEC_ECOLX - Experimental evidence at protein level: Swiss-Prot protein existence level 1. Required for efficient mobilization of ColE1 plasmid and is thus essential to promote the specific transfer of the plasmid during conjugation. Probably functions by inducing DNA bending, helping the MbeA relaxase to melt the DNA around the nic site and cleave the phosphodiester bond. Binds specifically double-stranded DNA (dsDNA) containing the ColE1 oriT but does not recognize the inverted repeat (IR). From Escherichia coli.
   1335..1657    -  CDS            TcR (fragment): tetracycline efflux protein; tet; confers resistance to tetracycline
   1672..1693    -  protein_bind   CAP binding site: CAP binding activates transcription in the presence of cAMP. E. coli catabolite activator protein
   1706..2788    -  CDS            lacI: lac repressor; lacI; The lac repressor binds to the lac operator to inhibit transcription in E. coli. This inhibition can be relieved by adding lactose or isopropyl-β-D-thiogalactopyranoside (IPTG).
   2789..2866    -  promoter       lacI promoter: lacI
   2874..2967    -  CDS            TcR (fragment): tetracycline efflux protein; tet; confers resistance to tetracycline
   3019..3105    +  terminator     rrnB T1 terminator: Escherichia coli rrnB; transcription terminator T1 from the E. coli rrnB gene
   3202..3288    +  terminator     rrnB T1 terminator: Escherichia coli rrnB; transcription terminator T1 from the E. coli rrnB gene
   3385..3471    +  terminator     rrnB T1 terminator: Escherichia coli rrnB; transcription terminator T1 from the E. coli rrnB gene
   3568..3654    +  terminator     rrnB T1 terminator: Escherichia coli rrnB; transcription terminator T1 from the E. coli rrnB gene
   3751..3837    +  terminator     rrnB T1 terminator: Escherichia coli rrnB; transcription terminator T1 from the E. coli rrnB gene
   3972..3990    +  promoter       T7 promoter: promoter for bacteriophage T7 RNA polymerase
   3991..4015    +  protein_bind   lac operator: The lac repressor binds to the lac operator to inhibit transcription in E. coli. This inhibition can be relieved by adding lactose or isopropyl-β-D-thiogalactopyranoside (IPTG). lac repressor encoded by lacI
   4030..4052    +  RBS            RBS: efficient ribosome binding site from bacteriophage T7 gene 10 (Olins and Rangwala, 1989)
   4063..4767    +  CDS            MBD2 (fragment): MBD2_HUMAN - Experimental evidence at protein level: Swiss-Prot protein existence level 1. Binds CpG islands in promoters where the DNA is methylated at position 5 of cytosine within CpG dinucleotides. Binds hemimethylated DNA as well. Recruits histone deacetylases and DNA methyltransferases. Acts as transcriptional repressor and plays a role in gene silencing. Functions as a scaffold protein, targeting GATAD2A and GATAD2B to chromatin to promote repression. May enhance the activation of some unmethylated cAMP-responsive promoters. From Homo sapiens (Human).
   4789..5607    +  CDS            Sce VMA intein 5' region: 5' region of the intein from the yeast Vma1 subunit of the vacuolar ATPase (Chong et al., 1998); Saccharomyces cerevisiae VMA1
   5610..6140    +  CDS            Sce VMA intein 3' region: modified 3' region of the intein from the yeast Vma1 subunit of the vacuolar ATPase (Chong et al., 1998); Saccharomyces cerevisiae VMA1; C-terminal cleavage of this intein can be induced by thiols.
   6184..6339    +  CDS            CBD: chitin binding domain from chitinase A1 (Watanabe et al., 1994); Bacillus circulans chiA
   6361..6410    +  CDS            SET1 (fragment): solubility-enhancement tag derived from T7 phage gene 10B
   6418..6465    +  terminator     T7 terminator: transcription terminator for bacteriophage T7 RNA polymerase
   6525..6629    +  promoter       AmpR promoter: bla
   6630..7490    +  CDS            AmpR: β-lactamase; bla; confers resistance to ampicillin, carbenicillin, and related antibiotics
   7532..8045    -  rep_origin     M13 ori (sequence partly withheld): M13 bacteriophage origin of replication; arrow indicates direction of (+) strand synthesis
>Addgene plasmid #229755 | pTYB1-MBD2∆C pc4792 | addgene full sequence | sequence record 459930 | Addgene NGS Result
TTGAGATCCTTTTTTTCTGCGCGTAATCTGCTGCTTGCAAACAAAAAAACCACCGCTACCAGCGGTGGTT
TGTTTGCCGGATCAAGAGCTACCAACTCTTTTTCCGAAGGTAACTGGCTTCAGCAGAGCGCAGATACCAA
ATACTGTCCTTCTAGTGTAGCCGTAGTTAGGCCACCACTTCAAGAACTCTGTAGCACCGCCTACATACCT
CGCTCTGCTAATCCTGTTACCAGTGGCTGCTGCCAGTGGCGATAAGTCGTGTCTTACCGGGTTGGACTCA
AGACGATAGTTACCGGATAAGGCGCAGCGGTCGGGCTGAACGGGGGGTTCGTGCACACAGCCCAGCTTGG
AGCGAACGACCTACACCGAACTGAGATACCTACAGCGTGAGCTATGAGAAAGCGCCACGCTTCCCGAAGG
GAGAAAGGCGGACAGGTATCCGGTAAGCGGCAGGGTCGGAACAGGAGAGCGCACGAGGGAGCTTCCAGGG
GGAAACGCCTGGTATCTTTATAGTCCTGTCGGGTTTCGCCACCTCTGACTTGAGCGTCGATTTTTGTGAT
GCTCGTCAGGGGGGCGGAGCCTATGGAAAAACGCCAGCAACGCGGCCTTTTTACGGTTCCTGGCCTTTTG
CTGGCCTTTTGCTCACATGTTCTTTCCTGCGTTATCCCCTGATTCTGTGGATAACCGTATTACCGCCTTT
GAGTGAGCTGATACCGCTCGCCGCAGCCGAACGACCGAGCGCAGCGAGTCAGTGAGCGAGGAAGCTATGG
TGCACTCTCAGTACAATCTGCTCTGATGCCGCATAGTTAAGCCAGTATACACTCCGCTATCGCTACGTGA
CTGGGTCATGGCTGCGCCCCGACACCCGCCAACACCCGCTGACGCGCCCTGACGGGCTTGTCTGCTCCCG
GCATCCGCTTACAGACAAGCTGTGACCGTCTCCGGGAGCTGCATGTGTCAGAGGTTTTCACCGTCATCAC
CGAAACGCGCGAGGCAGCTGCGGTAAAGCTCATCAGCGTGGTCGTGCAGCGATTCACAGATGTCTGCCTG
TTCATCCGCGTCCAGCTCGTTGAGTTTCTCCAGAAGCGTTAATGTCTGGCTTCTGATAAAGCGGGCCATG
TTAAGGGCGGTTTTTTCCTGTTTGGTCACTGATGCCTCCGTGTAAGGGGGATTTCTGTTCATGGGGGTAA
TGATACCGATGAAACGAGAGAGGATGCTCACGATACGGGTTACTGATGATGAACATGCCCGGTTACTGGA
ACGTTGTGAGGGTAAACAACTGGCGGTATGGATGCGGCGGGACCAGAGAAAAATCACTCAGGGTCAATGC
CAGCCGAACGCCAGCAAGACGTAGCCCAGCGCGTCGGCCGCCATGCCGGCGATAATGGCCTGCTTCTCGC
CGAAACGTTTGGTGGCGGGACCAGTGACGAAGGCTTGAGCGAGGGCGTGCAAGATTCCGAATACCGCAAG
CGACAGGCCGATCATCGTCGCGCTCCAGCGAAAGCGGTCCTCGCCGAAAATGACCCAGAGCGCTGCCGGC
ACCTGTCCTACGAGTTGCATGATAAAGAAGACAGTCATAAGTGCGGCGACGATAGTCATGCCCCGCGCCC
ACCGGAAGGAGCTGACTGGGTTGAAGGCTCTCAAGGGCATCGGTCGAGATCCCGGTGCCTAATGAGTGAG
CTAACTTACATTAATTGCGTTGCGCTCACTGCCCGCTTTCCAGTCGGGAAACCTGTCGTGCCAGCTGCAT
TAATGAATCGGCCAACGCGCGGGGAGAGGCGGTTTGCGTATTGGGCGCCAGGGTGGTTTTTCTTTTCACC
AGTGAGACGGGCAACAGCTGATTGCCCTTCACCGCCTGGCCCTGAGAGAGTTGCAGCAAGCGGTCCACGC
TGGTTTGCCCCAGCAGGCGAAAATCCTGTTTGATGGTGGTTAACGGCGGGATATAACATGAGCTGTCTTC
GGTATCGTCGTATCCCACTACCGAGATATCCGCACCAACGCGCAGCCCGGACTCGGTAATGGCGCGCATT
GCGCCCAGCGCCATCTGATCGTTGGCAACCAGCATCGCAGTGGGAACGATGCCCTCATTCAGCATTTGCA
TGGTTTGTTGAAAACCGGACATGGCACTCCAGTCGCCTTCCCGTTCCGCTATCGGCTGAATTTGATTGCG
AGTGAGATATTTATGCCAGCCAGCCAGACGCAGACGCGCCGAGACAGAACTTAATGGGCCCGCTAACAGC
GCGATTTGCTGGTGACCCAATGCGACCAGATGCTCCACGCCCAGTCGCGTACCGTCTTCATGGGAGAAAA
TAATACTGTTGATGGGTGTCTGGTCAGAGACATCAAGAAATAACGCCGGAACATTAGTGCAGGCAGCTTC
CACAGCAATGGCATCCTGGTCATCCAGCGGATAGTTAATGATCAGCCCACTGACGCGTTGCGCGAGAAGA
TTGTGCACCGCCGCTTTACAGGCTTCGACGCCGCTTCGTTCTACCATCGACACCACCACGCTGGCACCCA
GTTGATCGGCGCGAGATTTAATCGCCGCGACAATTTGCGACGGCGCGTGCAGGGCCAGACTGGAGGTGGC
AACGCCAATCAGCAACGACTGTTTGCCCGCCAGTTGTTGTGCCACGCGGTTGGGAATGTAATTCAGCTCC
GCCATCGCCGCTTCCACTTTTTCCCGCGTTTTCGCAGAAACGTGGCTGGCCTGGTTCACCACGCGGGAAA
CGGTCTGATAAGAGACACCGGCATACTCTGCGACATCGTATAACGTTACTGGTTTCACATTCACCACCCT
GAATTGACTCTCTTCCGGGCGCTATCATGCCATACCGCGAAAGGTTTTGCGCCATTCGATGGTGTCCGGG
ATCTCGACGCTCTCCCTTATGCGACTCCTGCATTAGGAAGCAGCCCAGTAGTAGGTTGAGGCCGTTGAGC
ACCGCCGCCGCAAGGAATGGTGCATGCCGGCATGCCGCCCTTTCGTCTTCAAGAATTAATTCCCAATTCC
CCAGGCATCAAATAAAACGAAAGGCTCAGTCGAAAGACTGGGCCTTTCGTTTTATCTGTTGTTTGTCGGT
GAACGCTCTCCTGAGTAGGACAAATCCGCCGGGAGCGGATTTGAACGTTGCGAAGCAACGGCCCGGAGGG
TGGCGGGCAGGACGCCCGCCATAAACTGCCAGGAATTAATTCCCCAGGCATCAAATAAAACGAAAGGCTC
AGTCGAAAGACTGGGCCTTTCGTTTTATCTGTTGTTTGTCGGTGAACGCTCTCCTGAGTAGGACAAATCC
GCCGGGAGCGGATTTGAACGTTGCGAAGCAACGGCCCGGAGGGTGGCGGGCAGGACGCCCGCCATAAACT
GCCAGGAATTAATTCCCCAGGCATCAAATAAAACGAAAGGCTCAGTCGAAAGACTGGGCCTTTCGTTTTA
TCTGTTGTTTGTCGGTGAACGCTCTCCTGAGTAGGACAAATCCGCCGGGAGCGGATTTGAACGTTGCGAA
GCAACGGCCCGGAGGGTGGCGGGCAGGACGCCCGCCATAAACTGCCAGGAATTAATTCCCCAGGCATCAA
ATAAAACGAAAGGCTCAGTCGAAAGACTGGGCCTTTCGTTTTATCTGTTGTTTGTCGGTGAACGCTCTCC
TGAGTAGGACAAATCCGCCGGGAGCGGATTTGAACGTTGCGAAGCAACGGCCCGGAGGGTGGCGGGCAGG
ACGCCCGCCATAAACTGCCAGGAATTAATTCCCCAGGCATCAAATAAAACGAAAGGCTCAGTCGAAAGAC
TGGGCCTTTCGTTTTATCTGTTGTTTGTCGGTGAACGCTCTCCTGAGTAGGACAAATCCGCCGGGAGCGG
ATTTGAACGTTGCGAAGCAACGGCCCGGAGGGTGGCGGGCAGGACGCCCGCCATAAACTGCCAGGAATTG
GGGATCGGAATTAATTCCCGGTTTAAACCGGGGATCTCGATCCCGCGAAATTAATACGACTCACTATAGG
GGAATTGTGAGCGGATAACAATTCCCCTCTAGAAATAATTTTGTTTAACTTTAAGAAGGAGATATACATA
TGATGCGCGCGCACCCGGGGGGAGGCCGCTGCTGCCCGGAGCAGGAGGAGGGGGAGAGCGCGGCGGGCGG
CAGCGGCGCTGGCGGCGACTCCGCCATAGAGCAGGGGGGCCAGGGCAGCGCGCTCGCTCCGTCCCCGGTG
AGCGGCGTGCGCAGGGAAGGCGCTCGGGGCGGCGGCCGTGGCCGGGGGCGGTGGAAGCAGGCGGCCCGGG
GCGGCGGCGTCTGTGGCCGTGGCCGTGGCCGTGGCCGGGGTCGGGGCCGTGGCCGGGGCCGGGGCCGGGG
CCGCGGCCGTCCCCAGAGTGGCGGCAGCGGCCTTGGCGGCGACGGCGGCGGCGGCGCGGGCGGCTGCGGC
GTCGGCAGCGGTGGCGGCGTCGCCCCCCGGCGGGATCCTGTCCCTTTCCCGTCGGGGAGCTCGGGGCCGG
GGCCCAGGGGACCCCGGGCCACGGAGAGCGGGAAGAGGATGGACTGCCCGGCCCTCCCCCCCGGATGGAA
GAAGGAGGAAGTGATCCGAAAATCAGGGCTCAGTGCTGGCAAGAGCGATGTCTACTACTTCAGTCCAAGT
GGTAAGAAGTTCAGAAGTAAACCTCAGCTGGCAAGATACCTGGGAAATGCTGTTGACCTTAGCAGTTTTG
ACTTCAGGACCGGCAAGATGATGCCTAGTAAATTACAGAAGAACAAGCAGAGACTCCGGAATGACCCCCT
CAATCAGGAATTCCTCGAGGGCTCTTCCTGCTTTGCCAAGGGTACCAATGTTTTAATGGCGGATGGGTCT
ATTGAATGTATTGAAAACATTGAGGTTGGTAATAAGGTCATGGGTAAAGATGGCAGACCTCGTGAGGTAA
TTAAATTGCCCAGAGGAAGAGAAACTATGTACAGCGTCGTGCAGAAAAGTCAGCACAGAGCCCACAAAAG
TGACTCAAGTCGTGAAGTGCCAGAATTACTCAAGTTTACGTGTAATGCGACCCATGAGTTGGTTGTTAGA
ACACCTCGTAGTGTCCGCCGTTTGTCTCGTACCATTAAGGGTGTCGAATATTTTGAAGTTATTACTTTTG
AGATGGGCCAAAAGAAAGCCCCCGACGGTAGAATTGTTGAGCTTGTCAAGGAAGTTTCAAAGAGCTACCC
AATATCTGAGGGGCCTGAGAGAGCCAACGAATTAGTAGAATCCTATAGAAAGGCTTCAAATAAAGCTTAT
TTTGAGTGGACTATTGAGGCCAGAGATCTTTCTCTGTTGGGTTCCCATGTTCGTAAAGCTACCTACCAGA
CTTACGCTCCAATTCTTTATGAGAATGACCACTTTTTCGACTACATGCAAAAAAGTAAGTTTCATCTCAC
CATTGAAGGTCCAAAAGTACTTGCTTATTTACTTGGTTTATGGATTGGTGATGGATTGTCTGACAGGGCA
ACTTTTTCGGTTGATTCCAGAGATACTTCTTTGATGGAACGTGTTACTGAATATGCTGAAAAGTTGAATT
TGTGCGCCGAGTATAAGGACAGAAAAGAACCACAAGTTGCCAAAACTGTTAATTTGTACTCTAAAGTTGT
CAGAGGTAATGGTATTCGCAATAATCTTAATACTGAGAATCCATTATGGGACGCTATTGTTGGCTTAGGA
TTCTTGAAGGACGGTGTCAAAAATATTCCTTCTTTCTTGTCTACGGACAATATCGGTACTCGTGAAACAT
TTCTTGCTGGTCTAATTGATTCTGATGGCTATGTTACTGATGAGCATGGTATTAAAGCAACAATAAAGAC
AATTCATACTTCTGTCAGAGATGGTTTGGTTTCCCTTGCTCGTTCTTTAGGCTTAGTAGTCTCGGTTAAC
GCAGAACCTGCTAAGGTTGACATGAATGTCACCAAACATAAAATTAGTTATGCTATTTATATGTCTGGTG
GAGATGTTTTGCTTAACGTTCTTTCGAAGTGTGCCGGCTCTAAAAAATTCAGGCCTGCTCCCGCCGCTGC
TTTTGCACGTGAGTGCCGCGGATTTTATTTCGAGTTACAAGAATTGAAGGAAGACGATTATTATGGGATT
ACTTTATCTGATGATTCTGATCATCAGTTTTTGCTTGGATCCCAGGTTGTCGTCCATGCATGCGGTGGCC
TGACCGGTCTGAACTCAGGCCTCACGACAAATCCTGGTGTATCCGCTTGGCAGGTCAACACAGCTTATAC
TGCGGGACAATTGGTCACATATAACGGCAAGACGTATAAATGTTTGCAGCCCCACACCTCCTTGGCAGGA
TGGGAACCATCCAACGTTCCTGCCTTGTGGCAGCTTCAATGACTGCAGGAAGGGGATCCGGCTGCTAACA
AAGCCCGAAAGGAAGCTGAGTTGGCTGCTGCCACCGCTGAGCAATAACTAGCATAACCCCTTGGGGCCTC
TAAACGGGTCTTGAGGGGTTTTTTGCTGAAAGGAGGAACTATATCCGGATAACTACGTCAGGTGGCACTT
TTCGGGGAAATGTGCGCGGAACCCCTATTTGTTTATTTTTCTAAATACATTCAAATATGTATCCGCTCAT
GAGACAATAACCCTGATAAATGCTTCAATAATATTGAAAAAGGAAGAGTATGAGTATTCAACATTTCCGT
GTCGCCCTTATTCCCTTTTTTGCGGCATTTTGCCTTCCTGTTTTTGCTCACCCAGAAACGCTGGTGAAAG
TAAAAGATGCTGAAGATCAGTTGGGTGCACGAGTGGGTTACATCGAACTGGATCTCAACAGCGGTAAGAT
CCTTGAGAGTTTTCGCCCCGAAGAACGTTTCCCAATGATGAGCACTTTTAAAGTTCTGCTATGTGGCGCG
GTATTATCCCGTGTTGACGCCGGGCAAGAGCAACTCGGTCGCCGCATACACTATTCTCAGAATGACTTGG
TTGAGTACTCACCAGTCACAGAAAAGCATCTTACGGATGGCATGACAGTAAGAGAATTATGCAGTGCTGC
CATAACCATGAGTGATAACACTGCGGCCAACTTACTTCTGACAACGATCGGAGGACCGAAGGAGCTAACC
GCTTTTTTGCACAACATGGGGGATCATGTAACTCGCCTTGATCGTTGGGAACCGGAGCTGAATGAAGCCA
TACCAAACGACGAGCGTGACACCACGATGCCTGTAGCAATGGCAACAACGTTGCGCAAACTATTAACTGG
CGAACTACTTACTCTAGCTTCCCGGCAACAATTAATAGACTGGATGGAGGCGGATAAAGTTGCAGGACCA
CTTCTGCGCTCGGCCCTTCCGGCTGGCTGGTTTATTGCTGATAAATCTGGAGCCGGTGAGCGTGGGTCTC
GCGGTATCATTGCAGCACTGGGGCCAGATGGTAAGCCCTCCCGTATCGTAGTTATCTACACGACGGGGAG
TCAGGCAACTATGGATGAACGAAATAGACAGATCGCTGAGATAGGTGCCTCACTGATTAAGCATTGGTAA
CTGTCAGACCAAGTTTACTCATATATACTTTAGATTGATT
[38 nt withheld, positions 7531-7568]
A
[37 nt withheld, positions 7570-7606]
ATTTTGTTAAAATTCGCGTTAAATTTTTGTTAAATCAGCTCATTTTTTAACCAATAGGCCGAAATCGGCA
AAATCCCTTATAAATCAAAAGAATAGCCCGAGATAGGGT
[37 nt withheld, positions 7716-7752]
AAAGAACGTGGACTCCAACGTCAAAGG
[141 nt withheld, positions 7780-7920]
G
[125 nt withheld, positions 7922-8046]
AAAGGATCTAGGTGAAGATCCTTTTTGATAATCTCATGACCAAAATCCCTTAACGTGAGTTTTCGTTCCA
CTGAGCGTCAGACCCCGTAGAAAAGATCAAAGAATCTTC
